Addgene plasmid #228174: SP_E6
Purpose: Plasmid contains the secretion signal peptide sequence of the human EPYC gene for use in Combinatorial Golden Gate Assembly (BsaI restriction sites).
Depositing lab: Joseph Brock. Depositing organization: Australian National University. Publication: High-throughput optimisation of protein secretion in yeast via an engineered biosensor. Cleaver A, Luo R, Smith OB, Murphy L, Schwessinger B, Brock J. Trends Biotechnol. 2025 Apr;43(4):838-867. doi: 10.1016/j.tibtech.2024.11.010. Epub 2024 Dec 13. PubMed 39674781.
Backbone
  Vector backbone: pYTK001
  Backbone manufacturer: John Dueber, Addgene plasmid #65108
  Vector type: Synthetic Biology
Growth in bacteria
  Bacterial resistance: Chloramphenicol, 25 μg/mL
  Growth temperature: 37°C
  Growth strain: DH5alpha
  Copy number: High Copy
Gene/Insert
  Gene/Insert name: sp_Q99645_EPYC_HUMAN:0-19 (alt name: Uniprot: Q99645)
  Species: H. sapiens (human)
  Cloning method: Golden Gate
Terms and licenses: Academic/Nonprofit Terms; Industry Terms: Not Available to Industry
Depositor comments: Signal peptides direct recombinant protein secretion in yeast. Codon optimised for expression in S. cerevisiae. This part is designed for use with components from the MoClo Yeast Toolkit (Lee et al. 2015). This insert is a 3a* component, see Williams et al. 2024 for more detail.
How to cite: SP_E6 was a gift from Joseph Brock (Addgene plasmid # 228174 ; http://n2t.net/addgene:228174 ; RRID:Addgene_228174)
