[The description below was written by a language model from this plasmid's Addgene catalogue record and pLannotate feature annotations shown in this document.]
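Description:
SP_E6 is a small (about 1.7 kb) synthetic-biology part plasmid built on the pYTK001 entry vector of the MoClo Yeast Toolkit. It is a storage and donor vector for a single modular part rather than an expression construct. It is propagated in E. coli at high copy from a ColE1/pUC-type origin and selected with chloramphenicol through the cat gene, which is driven by its native cat promoter. A minimal lambda t0 terminator lies between the marker and the insert. No yeast origin, yeast selection marker, promoter or terminator for the insert is annotated, which is consistent with its role as a part carrier.

The insert is the secretion signal peptide of human epiphycan (EPYC), corresponding to roughly the first 19 residues of the protein. It is annotated as a short EPYC fragment of about 60 nucleotides and is codon optimised for Saccharomyces cerevisiae. According to the record, the part is flanked by BsaI sites, so a Golden Gate reaction releases it with defined overhangs. The depositor classes it as a type 3a* component, meaning it is meant to be joined in frame upstream of a coding sequence, alongside promoter, terminator and vector parts from the Yeast Toolkit. The BsaI sites themselves are not listed in the feature table.

Signal peptides direct recombinant proteins into the yeast secretory pathway. This plasmid is intended for combinatorial Golden Gate assembly, where alternative signal peptides can be paired with a protein of interest and screened for the combinations that secrete best in yeast.
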