Features (pLannotate 1.2.2; 5 found; start..end, strand, type, name):
     11..73      +  CDS            EPYC (fragment): EPYC_HUMAN - Also known as DSPG3, PGLB, SLRR3B. Experimental evidence at transcript level: Swiss-Prot protein existence level 2. May have a role in bone formation and also in establishing the ordered structure of cartilage through matrix organization. From Homo sapiens (Human).
     87..121     -  terminator     lambda t0 terminator: minimal transcription terminator from phage lambda (Scholtissek and Grosse, 1987)
    195..851     -  CDS            cat: CAT_ECOLX - Experimental evidence at protein level: Swiss-Prot protein existence level 1. This enzyme is an effector of chloramphenicol resistance in bacteria. From Escherichia coli. This protein is used as a marker in many commonly used cloning vectors, such as pACYC184.
    852..949     -  promoter       cat promoter: promoter of the E. coli cat gene encoding chloramphenicol acetyltransferase
   1033..1621    +  rep_origin     ori: high-copy-number ColE1/pMB1/pBR322/pUC origin of replication
>Addgene plasmid #228174 | SP_E6 | addgene full sequence | sequence record 451754 | Addgene NGS Result
TCGGTCTCATATGAAAACTCTGGCCGGGTTAGTTCTTGGGTTGGTGATATTTGATGCTGCGGTGACTGCC
CCTTGAGACCAGACCAATAAAAAACGCCCGGCGGCAACCGAGCGTTCTGAACAAATCCAGATGGAGTTCT
GAGGTCATTACTGGATCTATCAACAGGAGTCCAAGCGAGCTCGATATCAAATTACGCCCCGCCCTGCCAC
TCATCGCAGTACTGTTGTAATTCATTAAGCATTCTGCCGACATGGAAGCCATCACAAACGGCATGATGAA
CCTGAATCGCCAGCGGCATCAGCACCTTGTCGCCTTGCGTATAATATTTGCCCATGGTGAAAACGGGGGC
GAAGAAGTTGTCCATATTGGCCACGTTTAAATCAAAACTGGTGAAACTCACCCAGGGATTGGCTGAAACG
AAAAACATATTCTCAATAAACCCTTTAGGGAAATAGGCCAGGTTTTCACCGTAACACGCCACATCTTGCG
AATATATGTGTAGAAACTGCCGGAAATCGTCGTGGTATTCACTCCAGAGCGATGAAAACGTTTCAGTTTG
CTCATGGAAAACGGTGTAACAAGGGTGAACACTATCCCATATCACCAGCTCACCGTCTTTCATTGCCATA
CGAAATTCCGGATGAGCATTCATCAGGCGGGCAAGAATGTGAATAAAGGCCGGATAAAACTTGTGCTTAT
TTTTCTTTACGGTCTTTAAAAAGGCCGTAATATCCAGCTGAACGGTCTGGTTATAGGTACATTGAGCAAC
TGACTGAAATGCCTCAAAATGTTCTTTACGATGCCATTGGGATATATCAACGGTGGTATATCCAGTGATT
TTTTTCTCCATTTTAGCTTCCTTAGCTCCTGAAAATCTCGATAACTCAAAAAATACGCCCGGTAGTGATC
TTATTTCATTATGGTGAAAGTTGGAACCTCTTACGTGCCCGATCAATCATGACCAAAATCCCTTAACGTG
AGTTTTCGTTCCACTGAGCGTCAGACCCCGTAGAAAAGATCAAAGGATCTTCTTGAGATCCTTTTTTTCT
GCGCGTAATCTGCTGCTTGCAAACAAAAAAACCACCGCTACCAGCGGTGGTTTGTTTGCCGGATCAAGAG
CTACCAACTCTTTTTCCGAAGGTAACTGGCTTCAGCAGAGCGCAGATACCAAATACTGTTCTTCTAGTGT
AGCCGTAGTTAGGCCACCACTTCAAGAACTCTGTAGCACCGCCTACATACCTCGCTCTGCTAATCCTGTT
ACCAGTGGCTGCTGCCAGTGGCGATAAGTCGTGTCTTACCGGGTTGGACTCAAGACGATAGTTACCGGAT
AAGGCGCAGCGGTCGGGCTGAACGGGGGGTTCGTGCACACAGCCCAGCTTGGAGCGAACGACCTACACCG
AACTGAGATACCTACAGCGTGAGCTATGAGAAAGCGCCACGCTTCCCGAAGGGAGAAAGGCGGACAGGTA
TCCGGTAAGCGGCAGGGTCGGAACAGGAGAGCGCACGAGGGAGCTTCCAGGGGGAAACGCCTGGTATCTT
TATAGTCCTGTCGGGTTTCGCCACCTCTGACTTGAGCGTCGATTTTTGTGATGCTCGTCAGGGGGGCGGA
GCCTATGGAAAAACGCCAGCAACGCGGCCTTTTTACGGTTCCTGGCCTTTTGCTGGCCTTTTGCTCACAT
GTTCTTTCCTGCGTTATCCCCTGATTCTGTGGATAACCGTAG
